Addgene plasmid #14893: pEBFP2-Nuc
Purpose: Mammalian expression of EBFP2 blue fluorescent protein with NLS
Depositing lab: Robert Campbell. Depositing organization: University of Alberta. Publication: Exploration of New Chromophore Structures Leads to the Identification of Improved Blue Fluorescent Proteins. Ai HW, Shaner NC, Cheng Z, Tsien RY, Campbell RE. Biochemistry. 2007 May 22;46(20):5904-10. doi: 10.1021/bi700199g PubMed 17444659.
Backbone
  Vector backbone: pEYFP-Nuc
  Backbone manufacturer: Clontech
  Backbone size w/o insert (bp): 4000
  Vector type: Mammalian Expression
  Selectable markers: Neomycin (select with G418)
Growth in bacteria
  Bacterial resistance: Kanamycin, 50 μg/mL
  Growth temperature: 37°C
  Growth strain: DH5alpha
  Copy number: High Copy
Gene/Insert
  Gene/Insert name: pEBFP2-Nuc (alt name: EBFP2 blue fluorescent protein with NLS)
  Species: evolved fluorescent protein
  Insert size (bp): 720
  Mutation: Replace EYFP of the vector pEYFP-Nuc from Clontech with EBFP2.
  GenBank ID: EF517318
  Tag / fusion protein: NLS (C terminal on backbone)
  Cloning method: Restriction Enzyme; 5′ cloning site NheI (not destroyed); 3′ cloning site XhoI (not destroyed)
  Sequencing primers: 5′ CMV-F (vector primer) EGFP-N (1st MCS); 3′ SV40pA-R (vector primer) EGFP-C (2nd MCS)
Terms and licenses: Academic/Nonprofit Terms; Industry Terms: Not Available to Industry
How to cite: pEBFP2-Nuc was a gift from Robert Campbell (Addgene plasmid # 14893 ; http://n2t.net/addgene:14893 ; RRID:Addgene_14893)
