[The description below was written by a language model from this plasmid's Addgene catalogue record and pLannotate feature annotations shown in this document.]
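Description:
pEBFP2-Nuc is a mammalian expression plasmid built on the Clontech pEYFP-Nuc backbone, in which the original EYFP coding sequence has been swapped, between retained NheI and XhoI sites, for EBFP2, an engineered blue fluorescent protein derived from Aequorea victoria GFP and described as a rapidly maturing monomer. The sequenced plasmid is about 4.8 kb. Expression is driven by the human cytomegalovirus immediate-early enhancer and promoter. The roughly 720 bp EBFP2 open reading frame runs through a short remnant of the multiple cloning site into three tandem copies of the SV40 large T antigen nuclear localization signal supplied by the backbone, so the fluorescent protein carries a C-terminal NLS array that concentrates it in the nucleus. An SV40 polyadenylation signal terminates the transcript. The short "large T antigen" fragment annotated just upstream of it probably reflects the SV40-derived sequence in this 3′ region rather than a separate functional element.

The plasmid is maintained in E. coli at high copy through a ColE1/pUC-type origin, and an f1 origin is also present for single-stranded DNA production. A single Tn5 aminoglycoside phosphotransferase gene (NeoR/KanR) serves as the marker in both hosts. A bacterial bla-type promoter gives kanamycin resistance in bacteria, while the adjacent SV40 enhancer/early promoter, paired with the HSV TK polyadenylation signal, gives G418 resistance for selecting stably transfected mammalian cells. The small ble and bGH poly(A) fragments in the annotation appear to be partial matches rather than working parts. The construct is suited to blue labelling of nuclei in live or fixed mammalian cells, for example as a nuclear marker alongside green, yellow or red reporters.
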