Features (pLannotate 1.2.2; 17 found; start..end, strand, type, name):
     68..371     +  enhancer       CMV enhancer: human cytomegalovirus immediate early enhancer
    372..575     +  promoter       CMV promoter: human cytomegalovirus (CMV) immediate early promoter
    620..1336    +  CDS            EBFP2: EBFP2 is a basic (constitutively fluorescent) blue fluorescent protein published in 2007, derived from Aequorea victoria. It is reported to be a rapidly-maturing monomer with moderate acid sensitivity.
   1337..1357    +  misc_feature   MCS (fragment): multiple cloning site
   1361..1381    +  CDS            SV40 NLS: nuclear localization signal of SV40 (simian virus 40) large T antigen
   1385..1405    +  CDS            SV40 NLS: nuclear localization signal of SV40 (simian virus 40) large T antigen
   1409..1429    +  CDS            SV40 NLS: nuclear localization signal of SV40 (simian virus 40) large T antigen
   1452..1536    +  CDS            large T antigen (fragment): large T antigen from SV40 (simian virus 40)
   1559..1680    +  polyA_signal   SV40 poly(A) signal: SV40 polyadenylation signal
   1714..2142    -  rep_origin     f1 ori (sequence partly withheld): f1 bacteriophage origin of replication; arrow indicates direction of (+) strand synthesis
   2169..2273    +  promoter       AmpR promoter: bla
   2275..2632    +  promoter       SV40 promoter: SV40 enhancer and early promoter
   2667..3461    +  CDS            NeoR/KanR: aminoglycoside phosphotransferase from Tn5; aph(3')-II (or nptII); confers resistance to neomycin, kanamycin, and G418 (Geneticin®)
   3482..3634    +  CDS            ble (fragment): BLE_KLEPN - Experimental evidence at protein level: Swiss-Prot protein existence level 1. Binding protein with a strong affinity to the bleomycin family of antibiotics. Binds to CL990; an antimitotic-antibiotic compound. From Klebsiella pneumoniae.
   3693..3740    +  polyA_signal   HSV TK poly(A) signal: herpes simplex virus thymidine kinase polyadenylation signal (Cole and Stacy, 1985)
   3831..3847    -  polyA_signal   bGH poly(A) signal (fragment): bovine growth hormone polyadenylation signal
   4069..4657    +  rep_origin     ori: high-copy-number ColE1/pMB1/pBR322/pUC origin of replication
>Addgene plasmid #14893 | pEBFP2-Nuc | addgene full sequence | sequence record 122872 | Addgene NGS results
CATGCATTAGTTATTAATAGTAATCAATTACGGGGTCATTAGTTCATAGCCCATATATGGAGTTCCGCGT
TACATAACTTACGGTAAATGGCCCGCCTGGCTGACCGCCCAACGACCCCCGCCCATTGACGTCAATAATG
ACGTATGTTCCCATAGTAACGCCAATAGGGACTTTCCATTGACGTCAATGGGTGGAGTATTTACGGTAAA
CTGCCCACTTGGCAGTACATCAAGTGTATCATATGCCAAGTACGCCCCCTATTGACGTCAATGACGGTAA
ATGGCCCGCCTGGCATTATGCCCAGTACATGACCTTATGGGACTTTCCTACTTGGCAGTACATCTACGTA
TTAGTCATCGCTATTACCATGGTGATGCGGTTTTGGCAGTACATCAATGGGCGTGGATAGCGGTTTGACT
CACGGGGATTTCCAAGTCTCCACCCCATTGACGTCAATGGGAGTTTGTTTTGGCACCAAAATCAACGGGA
CTTTCCAAAATGTCGTAACAACTCCGCCCCATTGACGCAAATGGGCGGTAGGCGTGTACGGTGGGAGGTC
TATATAAGCAGAGCTGGTTTAGTGAACCGTCAGATCCGCTAGCGCTACCGGTCGCCACCATGGTGAGCAA
GGGCGAGGAGCTGTTCACCGGGGTGGTGCCCATCCTGGTCGAGCTGGACGGCGACGTAAACGGCCACAAG
TTCAGCGTGAGGGGCGAGGGCGAGGGCGATGCCACCAACGGCAAGCTGACCCTGAAGTTCATCTGCACCA
CCGGCAAGCTGCCCGTGCCCTGGCCCACCCTCGTGACCACCCTGAGCCACGGCGTGCAGTGCTTCGCCCG
CTACCCCGACCACATGAAGCAGCACGACTTCTTCAAGTCCGCCATGCCCGAAGGCTACGTCCAGGAGCGC
ACCATCTTCTTCAAGGACGACGGCACCTACAAGACCCGCGCCGAGGTGAAGTTCGAGGGCGACACCCTAG
TGAACCGCATCGAGCTGAAGGGCGTCGACTTCAAGGAGGACGGCAACATCCTGGGGCACAAGCTGGAGTA
CAACTTCAACAGCCACAACATCTATATCATGGCCGTCAAGCAGAAGAACGGCATCAAGGTGAACTTCAAG
ATCCGCCACAACGTGGAGGACGGCAGCGTGCAGCTCGCCGACCACTACCAGCAGAACACCCCCATCGGCG
ACGGCCCCGTGCTGCTGCCCGACAGCCACTACCTGAGCACCCAGTCCGTGCTGAGCAAAGACCCCAACGA
GAAGCGCGATCACATGGTCCTGCTGGAGTTCCGCACCGCCGCCGGGATCACTCTCGGCATGGACGAGCTG
TACAAGTCCGGACTCAGATCTCGAGCTGATCCAAAAAAGAAGAGAAAGGTAGATCCAAAAAAGAAGAGAA
AGGTAGATCCAAAAAAGAAGAGAAAGGTAGGATCCACCGGATCTAGATAACTGATCATAATCAGCCATAC
CACATTTGTAGAGGTTTTACTTGCTTTAAAAAACCTCCCACACCTCCCCCTGAACCTGAAACATAAAATG
AATGCAATTGTTGTTGTTAACTTGTTTATTGCAGCTTATAATGGTTACAAATAAAGCAATAGCATCACAA
ATTTCACAAATAAAGCATTTTTTTCACTGCATTCTAGTTGTGGTTTGTCCAAACTCATCAATGTATCTTA
AGGCGTAAATTGTAAGCGTTAATATTTTGTTAAAATTCGCGTTAAATTTTTGTTAAATCAGCTCATTTTT
TAACCAATAGGCCGAAATCGGCAAAATCCCTTATAAATCAAAAGAATAGACCGAGATAGGGT
[37 nt withheld, positions 1813-1849]
AAAGAACGTGGACTCCAACGTCAAAGG
[49 nt withheld, positions 1877-1925]
T
[91 nt withheld, positions 1927-2017]
G
[124 nt withheld, positions 2019-2142]
CAGGTGGCACTTTTCGGGGAAATGTGCGCGGAACCCCTATTTGTTTATTTTTCTAAATACATTCAAATAT
GTATCCGCTCATGAGACAATAACCCTGATAAATGCTTCAATAATATTGAAAAAGGAAGAGTCCTGAGGCG
GAAAGAACCAGCTGTGGAATGTGTGTCAGTTAGGGTGTGGAAAGTCCCCAGGCTCCCCAGCAGGCAGAAG
TATGCAAAGCATGCATCTCAATTAGTCAGCAACCAGGTGTGGAAAGTCCCCAGGCTCCCCAGCAGGCAGA
AGTATGCAAAGCATGCATCTCAATTAGTCAGCAACCATAGTCCCGCCCCTAACTCCGCCCATCCCGCCCC
TAACTCCGCCCAGTTCCGCCCATTCTCCGCCCCATGGCTGACTAATTTTTTTTATTTATGCAGAGGCCGA
GGCCGCCTCGGCCTCTGAGCTATTCCAGAAGTAGTGAGGAGGCTTTTTTGGAGGCCTAGGCTTTTGCAAA
GATCGATCAAGAGACAGGATGAGGATCGTTTCGCATGATTGAACAAGATGGATTGCACGCAGGTTCTCCG
GCCGCTTGGGTGGAGAGGCTATTCGGCTATGACTGGGCACAACAGACAATCGGCTGCTCTGATGCCGCCG
TGTTCCGGCTGTCAGCGCAGGGGCGCCCGGTTCTTTTTGTCAAGACCGACCTGTCCGGTGCCCTGAATGA
ACTGCAAGACGAGGCAGCGCGGCTATCGTGGCTGGCCACGACGGGCGTTCCTTGCGCAGCTGTGCTCGAC
GTTGTCACTGAAGCGGGAAGGGACTGGCTGCTATTGGGCGAAGTGCCGGGGCAGGATCTCCTGTCATCTC
ACCTTGCTCCTGCCGAGAAAGTATCCATCATGGCTGATGCAATGCGGCGGCTGCATACGCTTGATCCGGC
TACCTGCCCATTCGACCACCAAGCGAAACATCGCATCGAGCGAGCACGTACTCGGATGGAAGCCGGTCTT
GTCGATCAGGATGATCTGGACGAAGAGCATCAGGGGCTCGCGCCAGCCGAACTGTTCGCCAGGCTCAAGG
CGAGCATGCCCGACGGCGAGGATCTCGTCGTGACCCATGGCGATGCCTGCTTGCCGAATATCATGGTGGA
AAATGGCCGCTTTTCTGGATTCATCGACTGTGGCCGGCTGGGTGTGGCGGACCGCTATCAGGACATAGCG
TTGGCTACCCGTGATATTGCTGAAGAGCTTGGCGGCGAATGGGCTGACCGCTTCCTCGTGCTTTACGGTA
TCGCCGCTCCCGATTCGCAGCGCATCGCCTTCTATCGCCTTCTTGACGAGTTCTTCTGAGCGGGACTCTG
GGGTTCGAAATGACCGACCAAGCGACGCCCAACCTGCCATCACGAGATTTCGATTCCACCGCCGCCTTCT
ATGAAAGGTTGGGCTTCGGAATCGTTTTCCGGGACGCCGGCTGGATGATCCTCCAGCGCGGGGATCTCAT
GCTGGAGTTCTTCGCCCACCCTAGGGGGAGGCTAACTGAAACACGGAAGGAGACAATACCGGAAGGAACC
CGCGCTATGACGGCAATAAAAAGACAGAATAAAACGCACGGTGTTGGGTCGTTTGTTCATAAACGCGGGG
TTCGGTCCCAGGGCTGGCACTCTGTCGATACCCCACCGAGACCCCATTGGGGCCAATACGCCCGCGTTTC
TTCCTTTTCCCCACCCCACCCCCCAAGTTCGGGTGAAGGCCCAGGGCTCGCAGCCAACGTCGGGGCGGCA
GGCCCTGCCATAGCCTCAGGTTACTCATATATACTTTAGATTGATTTAAAACTTCATTTTTAATTTAAAA
GGATCTAGGTGAAGATCCTTTTTGATAATCTCATGACCAAAATCCCTTAACGTGAGTTTTCGTTCCACTG
AGCGTCAGACCCCGTAGAAAAGATCAAAGGATCTTCTTGAGATCCTTTTTTTCTGCGCGTAATCTGCTGC
TTGCAAACAAAAAAACCACCGCTACCAGCGGTGGTTTGTTTGCCGGATCAAGAGCTACCAACTCTTTTTC
CGAAGGTAACTGGCTTCAGCAGAGCGCAGATACCAAATACTGTTCTTCTAGTGTAGCCGTAGTTAGGCCA
CCACTTCAAGAACTCTGTAGCACCGCCTACATACCTCGCTCTGCTAATCCTGTTACCAGTGGCTGCTGCC
AGTGGCGATAAGTCGTGTCTTACCGGGTTGGACTCAAGACGATAGTTACCGGATAAGGCGCAGCGGTCGG
GCTGAACGGGGGGTTCGTGCACACAGCCCAGCTTGGAGCGAACGACCTACACCGAACTGAGATACCTACA
GCGTGAGCTATGAGAAAGCGCCACGCTTCCCGAAGGGAGAAAGGCGGACAGGTATCCGGTAAGCGGCAGG
GTCGGAACAGGAGAGCGCACGAGGGAGCTTCCAGGGGGAAACGCCTGGTATCTTTATAGTCCTGTCGGGT
TTCGCCACCTCTGACTTGAGCGTCGATTTTTGTGATGCTCGTCAGGGGGGCGGAGCCTATGGAAAAACGC
CAGCAACGCGGCCTTTTTACGGTTCCTGGCCTTTTGCTGGCCTTTTGCTCACATGTTCTTTCCTGCGTTA
TCCCCTGATTCTGTGGATAACCGTATTACCGC
