>Addgene plasmid #14893 | pEBFP2-Nuc | addgene partial sequence | sequence record 21452 | 14893 with EGFP-C
AAAGGTAGATCCAAAAAAGAAGAGAAAGGTAGGATCCACCGGATCTAGATAACTGATCATAATCAGCCAT
ACCACATTTGTAGAGGTTTTACTTGCTTTAAAAAACCTCCCACACCTCCCCCTGAACCTGAAACATAAAA
TGAATGCAATTGTTGTTGTTAACTTGTTTATTGCAGCTTATAATGGTTACAAATAAAGCAATAGCATCAC
AAATTTCACAAATAAAGCATTTTTTTCACTGCATTCTAGTTGTGGTTTGTCCAAACTCATCAATGTATCT
TAAGGCGTAAATTGTAAGCGTTAATATTTTGTTAAAATTCGCGTTAAATTTTTGTTAAATCAGCTCATTT
TTTAACCAATAGGCCGAAATCGGC
