>Addgene plasmid #14893 | pEBFP2-Nuc | addgene partial sequence | sequence record 21453 | 14893 with EGFP-N
GCTCCTCGCCCTTGCTCACCATGGTGGCGACCGGTAGCGCTAGCGGATCTGACGGTTCACTAAACCAGCT
CTGCTTATATAGACCTCCCACCGTACACGCCTACCGCCCATTTGCGTCAATGGGGCGGAGTTGTTACGAC
ATTTTGGAAAGTCCCGTTGATTTTGGTGCCAAAACAAACTCCCATTGACGTCAATGGGGTGGAGACTTGG
AAATCCCCGTGAGTCAAACCGCTATCCACGCCCATTGATGTACTGCCAAAACCGCATCACCATGGTAATA
GCGATGACTAATACGTAGATGTACTGCCAAGTAGGAAAGTCCCATAAGGTCATGTACTGGGCATAATGCC
AGGCGGGCCATTTACCGTCATTGACGTCAATAGGGGGCGTACTTGGCATATGATACACTTGATGTACTGC
CAAGTGGGCAGTTTACCGTAAATACTCCACCCATTGACGTCAATGGAAAGTCCCTATTGGCGTTACTATG
GGAACATACGTCATTATTGACGTCAATGGGCGGGGGTCGTTGGGCGGTCAGCCAGGCGGGCCATTTACCG
TAAGTTATGTAACGCGGAACTCCATATATGGGCTATGAACTAATGACCCCG
