>Addgene plasmid #14893 | pEBFP2-Nuc | addgene partial sequence | sequence record 53395 | SV40pA-R 5'-GAAATTTGTGATGCTATTGC-3'
AGTTAACAACAACAATTGCATTCATTTTATGTTTCAGGTTCAGGGGGAGGTGTGGGAGGTTTTTTAAAGC
AAGTAAAACCTCTACAAATGTGGTATGGCTGATTATGATCAGTTATCTAGATCCGGTGGATCCTACCTTT
CTCTTCTTTTTTGGATCTACCTTTCTCTTCTTTTTTGGATCTACCTTTCTCTTCTTTTTTGGATCAGCTC
GAGATCTGAGTCCGGACTTGTACAGCTCGTCCATGCCGAGAGTGATCCCGGCGGCGGTGCGGAACTCCAG
CAGGACCATGTGATCGCGCTTCTCGTTGGGGTCTTTGCTCAGCACGGACTGGGTGCTCAGGTAGTGGCTG
TCGGGCAGCAGCACGGGGCCGTCGCCGATGGGGGTGTTCTGCTGGTAGTGGTCGGCGAGCTGCACGCTGC
CGTCCTCCACGTTGTGGCGGATCTTGAAGTTCACCTTGATGCCGTTCTTCTGCTTGACGGCCATGATATA
GATGTTGTGGCTGTTGAAGTTGTACTCCAGCTTGTGCCCCAGGATGTTGCCGTCCTCCTTGAAGTCGACG
CCCTTCAGCTCGATGCGGTTCACTAGGGTGTCGCCCTCGAACTTCACCTCGGCGCGGGTCTTGTAGGTGC
CGTCGTCCTTGAAGAAGATGGTGCGCTCCTGGACGTAGCCTTCGGGCATGGCGGACTTGAAGAAGTCGTG
CTGCTTCATGTGGTCGGGGTAGCGGGCGAAGCACTGCACGCCGTGGCTCA
