>Addgene plasmid #14893 | pEBFP2-Nuc | addgene partial sequence | sequence record 133073 | CMV-F 5'-CGCAAATGGGCGGTAGGCGTG-3'
ACCGTCAGATCCGCTAGCGCTACCGGTCGCCACCATGGTGAGCAAGGGCGAGGAGCTGTTCACCGGGGTG
GTGCCCATCCTGGTCGAGCTGGACGGCGACGTAAACGGCCACAAGTTCAGCGTGAGGGGCGAGGGCGAGG
GCGATGCCACCAACGGCAAGCTGACCCTGAAGTTCATCTGCACCACCGGCAAGCTGCCCGTGCCCTGGCC
CACCCTCGTGACCACCCTGAGCCACGGCGTGCAGTGCTTCGCCCGCTACCCCGACCACATGAAGCAGCAC
GACTTCTTCAAGTCCGCCATGCCCGAAGGCTACGTCCAGGAGCGCACCATCTTCTTCAAGGACGACGGCA
CCTACAAGACCCGCGCCGAGGTGAAGTTCGAGGGCGACACCCTAGTGAACCGCATCGAGCTGAAGGGCGT
CGACTTCAAGGAGGACGGCAACATCCTGGGGCACAAGCTGGAGTACAACTTCAACAGCCACAACATCTAT
ATCATGGCCGTCAAGCAGAAGAACGGCATCAAGGTGAACTTCAAGATCCGCCACAACGTGGAGGACGGCA
GCGTGCAGCTCGCCGACCACTACCAGCAGAACACCCCCATCGGCGACGGCCCCGTGCTGCTGCCCGACAG
CCACTACCTGAGCACCCAGTCCGTGCTGAGCAAAGACCCCAACGAGAAGCGCGATCACATGGTCCTGCTG
GAGTTCCGCACCGCCGCCGGGATCACTCTCGGCATGGACGAGCTGTACAAGTCCGGACTCAGATCTCGAG
CTGATCCAAA
