>Addgene plasmid #14893 | pEBFP2-Nuc | addgene partial sequence | sequence record 133075 | F1ori-F 5'-GTGGACTCTTGTTCCAAACTGG-3'
GGATTTTGCCGATTTCGGCCTATTGGTTAAAAAATGAGCTGATTTAACAAAAATTTAACGCGAATTTTAA
CAAAATATTAACGCTTACAATTTACGCCTTAAGATACATTGATGAGTTTGGACAAACCACAACTAGAATG
CAGTGAAAAAAATGCTTTATTTGTGAAATTTGTGATGCTATTGCTTTATTTGTAACCATTATAAGCTGCA
ATAAACAAGTTAACAACAACAATTGCATTCATTTTATGTTTCAGGTTCAGGGGGAGGTGTGGGAGGTTTT
TTAAAGCAAGTAAAACCTCTACAAATGTGGTATGGCTGATTATGATCAGTTATCTAGATCCGGTGGATCC
TACCTTTCTCTTCTTTTTTGGATCTACCTTTCTCTTCTTTTTTGGATCTACCTTTCTCTTCTTTTTTGGA
TCAGCTCGAGATCTGAGTCCGGACTTGTACAGCTCGTCCATGCCGAGAGTGATCCCGGCGGCGGTGCGGA
ACTCCAGCAGGACCATGTGATCGCGCTTCTCGTTGGGGTCTTTGCTCAGCACGGACTGGGTGCTCAGGTA
GTGGCTGTCGGGCAGCAGCACGGGGCCGTCGCCGATGGGGGTGTTCTGCTGGTAGTGGTCGGCGAGCTGC
ACGCTGCCGTCCTCCACGTTGTGGCGGATCTTGAAGTTCACCTTGATGCCGTTCTTCTGCTTGACGGCCA
TGATATAGATGTTGTGGCTGTTGAAGTTGTACTCCAGCTTGTGCCCCAGGATGTTGCCGTCCTCCTTGAA
GTCGACGCCCTTCAGCTCGATGCGGTTCACTAGGGTGTCGCCCTCGAACTTCACCTCGGCGCGGGTCTTG
TA
